Addgene plasmid #13886: pShuttle-CMV-EGFP-CA
Depositing lab: Lorene Lanier. Depositing organization: Massachusetts Institute of Technology. Publication: Arp2/3 is a negative regulator of growth cone translocation. Strasser GA, Rahim NA, VanderWaal KE, Gertler FB, Lanier LM. Neuron. 2004 Jul 8. 43(1):81-94. 10.1016/j.neuron.2004.05.015 PubMed 15233919.
Backbone
  Vector backbone: pShuttle-CMV
  Backbone manufacturer: Stratagene
  Backbone size w/o insert (bp): 7500
  Vector type: Adenoviral
Growth in bacteria
  Bacterial resistance: Kanamycin, 50 μg/mL
  Growth temperature: 37°C
  Growth strain: DH5alpha
  Copy number: Low Copy
Gene/Insert
  Gene/Insert name: CA domains of N-WASP (alt names: EGFP-CA; WASL)
  Species: B. taurus (bovine)
  Insert size (bp): 859
  GenBank ID: NM_174219
  Entrez Gene: WASL (a.k.a. BOS_4408)
  Tag / fusion protein: EGFP (N terminal on insert)
  Cloning method: Restriction Enzyme; 5′ cloning site NotI (not destroyed); 3′ cloning site HinDIII (not destroyed)
  Sequencing primers: 5′ GGCACCAAAATCAACGGGACTTTCC
Resource information
  A portion of this plasmid was derived from a plasmid made by: The original full length N-WASP gene clone was given to me by Dr. Laura Machesky School of Biosciences The University of Birmingham Edgbaston Birmingham B15 2TT UK
Terms and licenses: Academic/Nonprofit Terms; Industry Terms: Not Available to Industry
How to cite: pShuttle-CMV-EGFP-CA was a gift from Lorene Lanier (Addgene plasmid # 13886 ; http://n2t.net/addgene:13886 ; RRID:Addgene_13886)
