[The description below was written by a language model from this plasmid's Addgene catalogue record and pLannotate feature annotations shown in this document.]
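Description:
pShuttle-CMV-EGFP-CA is an adenoviral shuttle (transfer) plasmid built on the pShuttle-CMV backbone and used to generate recombinant human adenovirus serotype 5 expressing a fluorescently tagged fragment of N-WASP. It is maintained in E. coli under kanamycin selection, conferred by the Tn5-derived aminoglycoside phosphotransferase (NeoR/KanR). Replication relies on a ColE1/pBR322-type origin; the feature table labels this origin high-copy, whereas the catalogue entry lists the plasmid as low copy. Partial β-lactamase, Tn5 transposase, bom and f1 ori sequences are also annotated and appear to be backbone remnants rather than functional elements.

The expression cassette sits just downstream of the left Ad5 inverted terminal repeat and the Ψ packaging signal. The human CMV immediate-early enhancer and promoter drive EGFP fused at its C terminus to a short fragment of bovine WASL (N-WASP), described as the CA domains, followed by an SV40 polyadenylation signal. The EGFP-CA insert was cloned between NotI and HindIII sites. Flanking the cassette are adenoviral segments covering protein IX and IVa2 on one side and E4 ORF fragments with the right ITR on the other. In this type of shuttle system, such segments serve as homology arms for recombination with an adenoviral backbone plasmid, yielding a full-length packageable genome.

N-WASP stimulates the actin-nucleating activity of the Arp2/3 complex. The associated publication concerns Arp2/3 as a negative regulator of growth cone translocation, so the construct was evidently used to perturb Arp2/3 function in neurons through viral delivery, with EGFP marking expressing cells. The record does not spell out the exact mechanism of the CA fragment.
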