Features (pLannotate 1.2.2; 20 found; start..end, strand, type, name):
     33..114     +  repeat_region  ITR (fragment): inverted terminal repeat of human adenovirus serotype 5 inverted
    202..351     +  misc_signal    Ad5 Ψ: packaging signal for adenovirus serotype 5
    409..712     +  enhancer       CMV enhancer: human cytomegalovirus immediate early enhancer
    713..916     +  promoter       CMV promoter: human cytomegalovirus (CMV) immediate early promoter
    981..1697    +  CDS            EGFP: EGFP is a basic (constitutively fluorescent) green fluorescent protein published in 1996, derived from Aequorea victoria. It is reported to be a rapidly-maturing weak dimer with moderate acid sensitivity.
   1713..1826    +  CDS            WASL (fragment): WASL_BOVIN - Experimental evidence at protein level: Swiss-Prot protein existence level 1. Regulates actin polymerization by stimulating the actin- nucleating activity of the Arp2/3 complex (PubMed:17609109). Involved in various processes, such as mitosis and cytokinesis, via its role in the regulation of actin polymerization. Together with CDC42, involved in the extension and maintenance of the formation of thin, actin-rich surface projections called filopodia. In addition to its role in the cytoplasm, also plays a role in the nucleus by regulating gene transcription, probably by promoting nu
   1872..1956    +  CDS            large T antigen (fragment): large T antigen from SV40 (simian virus 40)
   1979..2100    +  polyA_signal   SV40 poly(A) signal: SV40 polyadenylation signal
   2183..2602    +  CDS            IX: CAP9_ADE05 - Experimental evidence at protein level: Swiss-Prot protein existence level 1. Structural component of the virion that acts as a cement protein on the capsid exterior and forms triskelion structures consisting of three molecules that stabilize three hexon trimers at the center of each icosahedral facet and fixes the peripentonal hexons. Dispensable for assembly. During virus entry, recruits the anterograde motor kinesin-1 to the capsid docked at the nuclear pore complex thereby subjecting the docked capsid to a pulling force. The resulting tension leads to capsid disruption, disper
   2668..4002    -  CDS            IVa2: PKG1_ADE05 - Experimental evidence at protein level: Swiss-Prot protein existence level 1. Component of the packaging machinery which encapsidates the viral DNA into preformed capsids and transcriptional activator of the viral major late promoter (MLP). Binds, along with packaging proteins 2 and 3, to the specific packaging sequence on the left end of viral genomic DNA and displays ATPase activity thereby providing the power stroke of the packaging machinery. The activity of packaging protein IVa2 is stimulated by protein 33K which acts as a terminase. May be the protein that pumps DNA into th
   4370..4510    -  CDS            E4RF2_ADE02 (fragment): Protein predicted: Swiss-Prot protein existence level 4. From Human adenovirus C serotype 2 (HAdV-2) (Human adenovirus 2).
   4561..4737    -  CDS            E4RF1_ADE02 (fragment): Experimental evidence at protein level: Swiss-Prot protein existence level 1. May modulate tight-junctions functions of infected cells through interactions with PDZ proteins. E4 ORF1 has ben show for Adenovirus 9 to interact with protein involved in tight junction regulation. May play a role in mTOR activation by activating PI3- kinase, thus overriding cellular checkpoint for translation. From Human adenovirus C serotype 2 (HAdV-2) (Human adenovirus 2).
   4739..4927    -  CDS            E4RF1_ADE02 (fragment): Experimental evidence at protein level: Swiss-Prot protein existence level 1. May modulate tight-junctions functions of infected cells through interactions with PDZ proteins. E4 ORF1 has ben show for Adenovirus 9 to interact with protein involved in tight junction regulation. May play a role in mTOR activation by activating PI3- kinase, thus overriding cellular checkpoint for translation. From Human adenovirus C serotype 2 (HAdV-2) (Human adenovirus 2).
   5250..5351    -  repeat_region  ITR: inverted terminal repeat of human adenovirus serotype 5 inverted
   5372..5419    +  misc_feature   bom (fragment): basis of mobility region from pBR322
   5605..6193    -  rep_origin     ori: high-copy-number ColE1/pMB1/pBR322/pUC origin of replication
   6365..6671    -  CDS            bla(M) (fragment): β-lactamase lacking the signal sequence; bla(M); allows cytosolic expression of β-lactamase
   6703..6972    +  CDS            tnpA (fragment): TN5P_ECOLX - Also known as tnp. Experimental evidence at protein level: Swiss-Prot protein existence level 1. Mediates transposition of transposon Tn5 by a 'cut and paste' mechanism. First, the monomeric transposase binds the 19 bp inverted DNA repeats flanking the transposon. Then, dimerization of the DNA- bound transposase creates a synaptic DNA complex. After nicking of the first DNA strand, excision of the transposon proceeds through a series of intermediates. The transposase then mediates the insertion of the transposon at a new site by strand transfer. The activity of the wild- type tran
   7004..7798    +  CDS            NeoR/KanR: aminoglycoside phosphotransferase from Tn5; aph(3')-II (or nptII); confers resistance to neomycin, kanamycin, and G418 (Geneticin®)
   7808..8212    -  rep_origin     f1 ori (fragment) (sequence partly withheld): f1 bacteriophage origin of replication; arrow indicates direction of (+) strand synthesis
>Addgene plasmid #13886 | pShuttle-CMV-EGFP-CA | depositor full sequence | sequence record 7784 | Author sequence
TTAATTAANNNTCCCTTCCAGCTCTCTGCCCCTTTTGGATTGAAGCCAATATGATAATGAGGGGGTGGAG
TTTGTGACGTGGCGCGGGGCGTGGGAACGGGGCGGGTGACGTAGTAGTGTGGCGGAAGTGTGATGTTGCA
AGTGTGGCGGAACACATGTAAGCGACGGATGTGGCAAAAGTGACGTTTTTGGTGTGCGCCGGTGTACACA
GGAAGTGACAATTTTCGCGCGGTTTTAGGCGGATGTTGTAGTAAATTTGGGCGTAACCGAGTAAGATTTG
GCCATTTTCGCGGGAAAACTGAATAAGAGGAAGTGAAATCTGAATAATTTTGTGTTACTCATAGCGCGTA
ANNNNTAATAGTAATCAATTACGGGGTCATTAGTTCATAGCCCATATATGGAGTTCCGCGTTACATAACT
TACGGTAAATGGCCCGCCTGGCTGACCGCCCAACGACCCCCGCCCATTGACGTCAATAATGACGTATGTT
CCCATAGTAACGCCAATAGGGACTTTCCATTGACGTCAATGGGTGGAGTATTTACGGTAAACTGCCCACT
TGGCAGTACATCAAGTGTATCATATGCCAAGTACGCCCCCTATTGACGTCAATGACGGTAAATGGCCCGC
CTGGCATTATGCCCAGTACATGACCTTATGGGACTTTCCTACTTGGCAGTACATCTACGTATTAGTCATC
GCTATTACCATGGTGATGCGGTTTTGGCAGTACATCAATGGGCGTGGATAGCGGTTTGACTCACGGGGAT
TTCCAAGTCTCCACCCCATTGACGTCAATGGGAGTTTGTTTTGGCACCAAAATCAACGGGACTTTCCAAA
ATGTCGTAACAACTCCGCCCCATTGACGCAAATGGGCGGTAGGCGTGTACGGTGGGAGGTCTATATAAGC
AGAGCTGGTTTAGTGAACCGTCAGATCCGCTAGAGATCGATCTGGTACCGTCGACGTCGCGGCCGCCACC
ATGGTGAGCAAGGGCGAGGAGCTGTTCACCGGGGTGGTGCCCATCCTGGTCGAGCTGGACGGCGACGTAA
ACGGCCACAAGTTCAGCGTGTCCGGCGAGGGCGAGGGCGATGCCACCTACGGCAAGCTGACCCTGAAGTT
CATCTGCACCACCGGCAAGCTGCCCGTGCCCTGGCCCACCCTCGTGACCACCCTGACCTACGGCGTGCAG
TGCTTCAGCCGCTACCCCGACCACATGAAGCAGCACGACTTCTTCAAGTCCGCCATGCCCGAAGGCTACG
TCCAGGAGCGCACCATCTTCTTCAAGGACGACGGCAACTACAAGACCCGCGCCGAGGTGAAGTTCGAGGG
CGACACCCTGGTGAACCGCATCGAGCTGAAGGGCATCGACTTCAAGGAGGACGGCAACATCCTGGGGCAC
AAGCTGGAGTACAACTACAACAGCCACAACGTCTATATCATGGCCGACAAGCAGAAGAACGGCATCAAGG
TGAACTTCAAGATCCGCCACAACATCGAGGACGGCAGCGTGCAGCTCGCCGACCACTACCAGCAGAACAC
CCCCATCGGCGACGGCCCCGTGCTGCTGCCCGACAACCACTACCTGAGCACCCAGTCCGCCCTGAGCAAA
GACCCCAACGAGAAGCGCGATCACATGGTCCTGCTGGAGTTCGTGACCGCCGCCGGGATCACTCTCGGCA
TGGACGAGCTGTACAAGTCCGGACTCAGATCTGTAGGTGCATTAATGGAAGTGATGCAGAAGAGGAGCAA
AGCCATTCATTCTTCAGACGAAGATGAGGATGAAGATGATGATGAAGATTTTGAGGATGATGATGAATGG
GAAGACTGAAAGCTTCTAGATAAGATATCCGATCCACCGGATCTAGATAACTGATCATAATCAGCCATAC
CACATTTGTAGAGGTTTTACTTGCTTTAAAAAACCTCCCACACCTCCCCCTGAACCTGAAACATAAAATG
AATGCAATTGTTGTTGTTAACTTGTTTATTGCAGCTTATAATGGTTACAAATAAAGCAATAGCATCACAA
ATTTCACAAATAAAGCATTTTTTTCACTGCATTCTAGTTGTGGTTTGTCCAAACTCATCAATGTATCTTA
ACGCNNNNTAAGGGTGGGAAAGAATATATAAGGTGGGGGTCTTATGTAGTTTTGTATCTGTTTTGCAGCA
GCCGCCGCCGCCATGAGCACCAACTCGTTTGATGGAAGCATTGTGAGCTCATATTTGACAACGCGCATGC
CCCCATGGGCCGGGGTGCGTCAGAATGTGATGGGCTCCAGCATTGATGGTCGCCCCGTCCTGCCCGCAAA
CTCTACTACCTTGACCTACGAGACCGTGTCTGGAACGCCGTTGGAGACTGCAGCCTCCGCCGCCGCTTCA
GCCGCTGCAGCCACCGCCCGCGGGATTGTGACTGACTTTGCTTTCCTGAGCCCGCTTGCAAGCAGTGCAG
CTTCCCGTTCATCCGCCCGCGATGACAAGTTGACGGCTCTTTTGGCACAATTGGATTCTTTGACCCGGGA
ACTTAATGTCGTTTCTCAGCAGCTGTTGGATCTGCGCCAGCAGGTTTCTGCCCTGAAGGCTTCCTCCCCT
CCCAATGCGGTTTAAAACATAAATAAAAAACCAGACTCTGTTTGGATTTGGATCAAGCAAGTGTCTTGCT
GTCTTTATTTAGGGGTTTTGCGCGCGCGGTAGGCCCGGGACCAGCGGTCTCGGTCGTTGAGGGTCCTGTG
TATTTTTTCCAGGACGTGGTAAAGGTGACTCTGGATGTTCAGATACATGGGCATAAGCCCGTCTCTGGGG
TGGAGGTAGCACCACTGCAGAGCTTCATGCTGCGGGGTGGTGTTGTAGATGATCCAGTCGTAGCAGGAGC
GCTGGGCGTGGTGCCTAAAAATGTCTTTCAGTAGCAAGCTGATTGCCAGGGGCAGGCCCTTGGTGTAAGT
GTTTACAAAGCGGTTAAGCTGGGATGGGTGCATACGTGGGGATATGAGATGCATCTTGGACTGTATTTTT
AGGTTGGCTATGTTCCCAGCCATATCCCTCCGGGGATTCATGTTGTGCAGAACCACCAGCACAGTGTATC
CGGTGCACTTGGGAAATTTGTCATGTAGCTTAGAAGGAAATGCGTGGAAGAACTTGGAGACGCCCTTGTG
ACCTCCAAGATTTTCCATGCATTCGTCCATAATGATGGCAATGGGCCCACGGGCGGCGGCCTGGGCGAAG
ATATTTCTGGGATCACTAACGTCATAGTTGTGTTCCAGGATGAGATCGTCATAGGCCATTTTTACAAAGC
GCGGGCGGAGGGTGCCAGACTGCGGTATAATGGTTCCATCCGGCCCAGGGGCGTAGTTACCCTCACAGAT
TTGCATTTCCCACGCTTTGAGTTCAGATGGGGGGATCATGTCTACCTGCGGGGCGATGAAGAAAACGGTT
TCCGGGGTAGGGGAGATCAGCTGGGAAGAAAGCAGGTTCCTGAGCAGCTGCGACTTACCGCAGCCGGTGG
GCCCGTAAATCACACCTATTACCGGGTGCAACTGGTAGTTAAGAGAGCTGCAGCTGCCGTCATCCCTGAG
CAGGGGGGCCACTTCGTTAAGCATGTCCCTGACTCGCATGTTTTCCCTGACCAAATCCGCCAGAAGGCGC
TCGCCGCCCAGCGATAGCAGTTCTTGCAAGGAAGCAAAGTTTTTCAACGGTTTGAGACCGTCCGCCGTAG
GCATGCTTTTGAGCGTTTGACCAAGCAGTTCCAGGCGGTCCCACAGCTCGGTCACCTGCTCTACGGCATC
TCGATCCAGCATATCTCCTCGTTTCGCGGGTTGGGGCGGCTTTCGCTGTACGGCAGTAGTCGGTGCTCGT
CCAGACGGGCCAGGGTCATGTCTTTCCACGGGCGCAGGGTCCTCGTCAGCGTAGTCTGGGTCACGGTGAA
GGGGTGCGCTCCGGGCTGCGCGCTGGCCAGGGTGCGCTTGAGGCTGGTCCTGCTGGTGCTGAAGCGCTGC
CGGTCTTCGCCCTGCGCGTCGGCCAGGTAGCATTTGACCATGGTGTCATAGTCCAGCCCCTCCGCGGCGT
GGCCCTTGGCGCGCAGCTTGCCCTTGGAGGAGGCGCCGCACGAGGGGCAGTGCAGACTTTTGAGGGCGTA
GAGCTTGGGCGCGAGAAATACCGATTCCGGGGAGTAGGCATCCGCGCCGCAGGCCCCGCAGACGGTCTCG
CATTCCACGAGCCAGGTGAGCTCTGGCCGTTCGGGGTCAAAAACCAGGTTTCCCCCATGCTTTTTGATGC
GTTTCTTACCTCTGGTTTCCATGAGCCGGTGTCCACGCTCGGTGACGAAAAGGCTGTCCGTGTCCCCGTA
TACAGACTNNNGTTTAAACGAATTCNNNATATAAAATGCAAGGTGCTGCTCAAAAAATCAGGCAAAGCCT
CGCGCAAAAAAGAAAGCACATCGTAGTCATGCTCATGCAGATAAAGGCAGGTAAGCTCCGGAACCACCAC
AGAAAAAGACACCATTTTTCTCTCAAACATGTCTGCGGGTTTCTGCATAAACACAAAATAAAATAACAAA
AAAACATTTAAACATTAGAAGCCTGTCTTACAACAGGAAAAACAACCCTTATAAGCATAAGACGGACTAC
GGCCATGCCGGCGTGACCGTAAAAAAACTGGTCACCGTGATTAAAAAGCACCACCGACAGCTCCTCGGTC
ATGTCCGGAGTCATAATGTAAGACTCGGTAAACACATCAGGTTGATTCATCGGTCAGTGCTAAAAAGCGA
CCGAAATAGCCCGGGGGAATACATACCCGCAGGCGTAGAGACAACATTACAGCCCCCATAGGAGGTATAA
CAAAATTAATAGGAGAGAAAAACACATAAACACCTGAAAAACCCTCCTGCCTAGGCAAAATAGCACCCTC
CCGCTCCAGAACAACATACAGCGCTTCACAGCGGCAGCCTAACAGTCAGCCTTACCAGTAAAAAAGAAAA
CCTATTAAAAAAACACCACTCGACACGGCACCAGCTCAATCAGTCACAGTGTAAAAAAGGGCCAAGTGCA
GAGCGAGTATATATAGGACTAAAAAATGACGTAACGGTTAAAGTCCACAAAAAACACCCAGAAAACCGCA
CGCGAACCTACGCCCAGAAACGAAAGCCAAAAAACCCACAACTTCCTCAAATCGTCACTTCCGTTTTCCC
ACGTTACGTAACTTCCCATTTTAAGAAAACTACAATTCCCAACACATACAAGTTACTCCGCCCTAAAACC
TACGTCACCCGCCCCGTTCCCACGCCCCGCGCCACGTCACAAACTCCACCCCCTCATTATCATATTGGCT
TCAATCCAAAATAAGGTATATTATTGATGATNNNTTAATTAAGGATCCNNNCGGTGTGAAATACCGCACA
GATGCGTAAGGAGAAAATACCGCATCAGGCGCTCTTCCGCTTCCTCGCTCACTGACTCGCTGCGCTCGGT
CGTTCGGCTGCGGCGAGCGGTATCAGCTCACTCAAAGGCGGTAATACGGTTATCCACAGAATCAGGGGAT
AACGCAGGAAAGAACATGTGAGCAAAAGGCCAGCAAAAGGCCAGGAACCGTAAAAAGGCCGCGTTGCTGG
CGTTTTTCCATAGGCTCCGCCCCCCTGACGAGCATCACAAAAATCGACGCTCAAGTCAGAGGTGGCGAAA
CCCGACAGGACTATAAAGATACCAGGCGTTTCCCCCTGGAAGCTCCCTCGTGCGCTCTCCTGTTCCGACC
CTGCCGCTTACCGGATACCTGTCCGCCTTTCTCCCTTCGGGAAGCGTGGCGCTTTCTCATAGCTCACGCT
GTAGGTATCTCAGTTCGGTGTAGGTCGTTCGCTCCAAGCTGGGCTGTGTGCACGAACCCCCCGTTCAGCC
CGACCGCTGCGCCTTATCCGGTAACTATCGTCTTGAGTCCAACCCGGTAAGACACGACTTATCGCCACTG
GCAGCAGCCACTGGTAACAGGATTAGCAGAGCGAGGTATGTAGGCGGTGCTACAGAGTTCTTGAAGTGGT
GGCCTAACTACGGCTACACTAGAAGGACAGTATTTGGTATCTGCGCTCTGCTGAAGCCAGTTACCTTCGG
AAAAAGAGTTGGTAGCTCTTGATCCGGCAAACAAACCACCGCTGGTAGCGGTGGTTTTTTTGTTTGCAAG
CAGCAGATTACGCGCAGAAAAAAAGGATCTCAAGAAGATCCTTTGATCTTTTCTACGGGGTCTGACGCTC
AGTGGAACGAAAACTCACGTTAAGGGATTTTGGTCATGAGATTATCAAAAAGGATCTTCACCTAGATCCT
TTTAAATTAAAAATGAAGTTTTAAATCAATCTAAAGTATATATGAGTAAACTTGGTCTGACAGTTACCAA
TGCTTAATCAGTGAGGCACCTATCTCAGCGATCTGTCTATTTCGTTCATCCATAGTTGCCTGACTCCCCG
TCGTGTAGATAACTACGATACGGGAGGGCTTACCATCTGGCCCCAGTGCTGCAATGATACCGCGAGACCC
ACGCTCACCGGCTCCAGATTTATCAGCAATAAACCAGCCAGCCGGAAGGGCCGAGCGCAGAAGTGGTCCT
GCAACTTTATCCGCCTCCATCCAGTCTATTAATTGTTGCCGGGAAGCTAGAGTAAGTAGTTCGCCAGTTA
ATAGTTTGCGCAACGTTGTTGNNNNAAAAAGGATCTTCACCTAGATCCTTTTCACGTAGAAAGCCAGTCC
GCAGAAACGGTGCTGACCCCGGATGAATGTCAGCTACTGGGCTATCTGGACAAGGGAAAACGCAAGCGCA
AAGAGAAAGCAGGTAGCTTGCAGTGGGCTTACATGGCGATAGCTAGACTGGGCGGTTTTATGGACAGCAA
GCGAACCGGAATTGCCAGCTGGGGCGCCCTCTGGTAAGGTTGGGAAGCCCTGCAAAGTAAACTGGATGGC
TTTCTCGCCGCCAAGGATCTGATGGCGCAGGGGATCAAGCTCTGATCAAGAGACAGGATGAGGATCGTTT
CGCATGATTGAACAAGATGGATTGCACGCAGGTTCTCCGGCCGCTTGGGTGGAGAGGCTATTCGGCTATG
ACTGGGCACAACAGACAATCGGCTGCTCTGATGCCGCCGTGTTCCGGCTGTCAGCGCAGGGGCGCCCGGT
TCTTTTTGTCAAGACCGACCTGTCCGGTGCCCTGAATGAACTGCAAGACGAGGCAGCGCGGCTATCGTGG
CTGGCCACGACGGGCGTTCCTTGCGCAGCTGTGCTCGACGTTGTCACTGAAGCGGGAAGGGACTGGCTGC
TATTGGGCGAAGTGCCGGGGCAGGATCTCCTGTCATCTCACCTTGCTCCTGCCGAGAAAGTATCCATCAT
GGCTGATGCAATGCGGCGGCTGCATACGCTTGATCCGGCTACCTGCCCATTCGACCACCAAGCGAAACAT
CGCATCGAGCGAGCACGTACTCGGATGGAAGCCGGTCTTGTCGATCAGGATGATCTGGACGAAGAGCATC
AGGGGCTCGCGCCAGCCGAACTGTTCGCCAGGCTCAAGGCGAGCATGCCCGACGGCGAGGATCTCGTCGT
GACCCATGGCGATGCCTGCTTGCCGAATATCATGGTGGAAAATGGCCGCTTTTCTGGATTCATCGACTGT
GGCCGGCTGGGTGTGGCGGACCGCTATCAGGACATAGCGTTGGCTACCCGTGATATTGCTGAAGAGCTTG
GCGGCGAATGGGCTGACCGCTTCCTCGTGCTTTACGGTATCGCCGCTCCCGATTCGCAGCGCATCGCCTT
CTATCGCCTTCTTGACGAGTTCTTCTGAATTTTGTTAAAATTTTTGTTAAATCAGCTCATTTTTTAACCA
ATAGGCCGAAATCGGCAACATCCCTTATAAATCAAAAGAATAGACCGCGATAGGGT
[37 nt withheld, positions 7897-7933]
AAAGAACGTGGACTCCAACGTCAAAGG
[64 nt withheld, positions 7961-8024]
CGGTCGAGGTGCCGTAAAGCT
[56 nt withheld, positions 8046-8101]
G
[95 nt withheld, positions 8103-8197]
GCGCTTAATGCGCCG
