>Addgene plasmid #13886 | pShuttle-CMV-EGFP-CA | addgene partial sequence | sequence record 20109 | 13886 with EGFP-C
GGACGAGCTGTCAGTCCGGACTCAGATCTGTAGGTGCATTAATGGAAGTGATGCAGAAGAGGAGCAAAGC
CATTCATTCTTCAGACGAAGATGAGGATGAAGATGATGATGAAGATTTTGAGGATGATGATGAATGGGAA
GACTGAAGCTTCTAGATAAGATATCCGATCCACCGGATCTAGATAACTGATCATAATCAGCCATACCACA
TTTGTAGAGGTTTTACTTGCTTTAAAAAACCTCCCACACCTCCCCCTGAACCTGAAACATAAAATGAATG
CAATTGTTGTTGTTAACTTGTTTATTGCAGCTTATAATGGTTACAAATAAAGCAATAGCATCACAAATTT
CACAAATAAAGCATTTTTTTCACTGCATTCTAGTTGTGGTTTGTCCAAACTCATCAATGTATCTTAACGC
GGATCTGGGCGTGGTTAAGGGTGGGAAAGAATATATAAGGTGGGGGTCTTATGTAGTTTTGTATCTGTTT
TGCAGCAGCCGCCGCCGCCATGAGCACCAACTCGTTTGATGGAAGCATTGTGAGCTCATATTTGACAACG
CGCATGCCCCCATGGGCCGGGGTGCGTCAGAATGTGATGGGCTCCAGCATTGATGGTCTCCCCCNNCNNG
NCCNNAAACTCTACTACCTTGACCTACGAGACCGTGTCTGGAACGCCGTTGGAGACTGCAGCCTCCGCCG
CCGCTTCAGCCGCTGCAGCCACCGCCCGCGGGATTGTGACTGACTTTGCTTTCCTGAGCC
